>Addgene plasmid #166985 | GLN, Linear-3, PolyU(4) | addgene full sequence | sequence record 330471 | Addgene NGS Result
TCAGAAGAACTCGTCAAGAAGGCGATAGAAGGCGATGCGCTGCGAATCGGGAGCGGCGATACCGTAAAGC
ACGAGGAAGCGGTCAGCCCATTCGCCGCCAAGCTCTTCAGCAATATCACGGGTAGCCAACGCTATGTCCT
GATAGCGGTCCGCCACACCCAGCCGGCCACAGTCGATGAATCCAGAAAAGCGGCCATTTTCCACCATGAT
ATTCGGCAAGCAGGCATCGCCATGGGTCACGACGAGATCCTCGCCGTCGGGCATGCGCGCCTTGAGCCTG
GCGAACAGTTCGGCTGGCGCGAGCCCCTGATGCTCTTCGTCCAGATCATCCTGATCGACAAGACCGGCTT
CCATCCGAGTACGTGCTCGCTCGATGCGATGTTTCGCTTGGTGGTCGAATGGGCAGGTAGCCGGATCAAG
CGTATGCAGCCGCCGCATTGCATCAGCCATGATGGATACTTTCTCGGCAGGAGCAAGGTGAGATGACAGG
AGATCCTGCCCCGGCACTTCGCCCAATAGCAGCCAGTCCCTTCCCGCTTCAGTGACAACGTCGAGCACAG
CTGCGCAAGGAACGCCCGTCGTGGCCAGCCACGATAGCCGCGCTGCCTCGTCCTGCAGTTCATTCAGGGC
ACCGGACAGGTCGGTCTTGACAAAAAGAACCGGGCGCCCCTGCGCTGACAGCCGGAACACGGCGGCATCA
GAGCAGCCGATTGTCTGTTGTGCCCAGTCATAGCCGAATAGCCTCTCCACCCAAGCGGCCGGAGAACCTG
CGTGCAATCCATCTTGTTCAATCATGCGAAACGATCCTCATCCTGTCTCTTGATCAGATCTTGATCCCCT
GCGCCATCAGATCCTTGGCGGCAAGAAAGCCATCCAGTTTACTTTGCAGGGCTTCCCAACCTTACCAGAG
GGCGCCCCAGCTGGCAATTCCGGTTCGCTTGCTGTCCATAAAACCGCCCAGTCTAGCTATCGCCATGTAA
GCCCACTGCAAGCTACCTGCTTTCTCTTTGCGCTTGCGTTTTCCCTTGTCCAGATAGCCCAGTAGCTGAC
ATTCATCCGGGGTCAGCACCGTTTCTGCGGACTGGCTTTCTACGTGTTCCGCTTCCTTTAGCAGCCCTTG
CGCCCTGAGTGCTTGCGGCAGCGTGAAGCTTTTTGCAAAAGCCTAGGCCTCCAAAAAAGCCTCCTCACTA
CTTCTGGAATAGCTCAGAGGCCGAGGCGGCCTCGGCCTCTGCATAAATAAAAAAAATTAGTCAGCCATGG
GGCGGAGAATGGGCGGAACTGGGCGGAGTTAGGGGCGGGATGGGCGGAGTTAGGGGCGGGACTATGGTTG
CTGACTAATTGAGATGCATGCTTTGCATACTTCTGCCTGCTGGGGAGCCTGGGGACTTTCCACACCTGGT
TGCTGACTAATTGAGATGCATGCTTTGCATACTTCTGCCTGCTGGGGAGCCTGGGGACTTTCCACACCCT
AACTGACACACATTCCACAGCCGGATCCAAGGTCGGGCAGGAAGTCTCTCGTCGGTTCCATGGTGTAATG
GTTAGCACTCTGGACTCTGAATCCAGCGATCCGAGTTCAAATCTCGGTGGAACCTATATACTAGCAGCCA
ACTCCAATTTTCGACGGCCATCAGTCGCCGGTCCCAAGCCCGGATAAAATGGGAGGGGGCGGGAAACCGC
CTAACCATGCCGACTGATGGCAGGCCCGGATAGCTCAGTCGGTAGAGCAGCGGCCGCGCGATTCGAGGAA
GGAGGTCTGAGGAGGTCACTGAATCGCGCGGCCGCGGGTCCAGGGTTCAAGTCCCTGTTCGGGCCTGCCA
TCAGTCGGCGTGGACTGTAGAACACTGCCAATGCCGGTCCCAAGCCCGGATAAAAGTGGAGGGTACAGTC
CACGCTCTAGAGCGGACTTCGGTCCGCTTTTTACTAGGACCTGCAGGCATGCAAGCTTGACGTCGGTTAC
CGATATCCATATGGCGGCCGCATCGATCTCGAGCCGCGGACTAGTAACTTGTTTATTGCAGCTTATAATG
GTTACAAATAAAGCAATAGCATCACAAATTTCACAAATAAAGCATTTTTTTCACTGCATTCTAGTTGTGG
TTTGTCCAAACTCATCAATGTATCTTATCATGTCTTACGTAGATAAGTAGCATGGCGGGTTAATCATTAA
CTACAAGGAACCCCTAGTGATGGAGTTGGCCACTCCCTCTCTGCGCGCTCGCTCGCTCACTGAGGCCGGG
CGACCAAAGGTCGCCCGACGCCCGGGCTTTGCCCGGGCGGCCTCAGTGAGCGAGCGAGCGCGCAGAGAGG
GACAGATCTGCAGATCTGCTGGCGTAATAGCGAAGAGGCCCGCACCGATCGCCCTTCCCAACAGTTGCGC
AGCCTGAATGGCGAATGGAAATTGTAAGCGTTAATATTTTGTTAAAATTCGCGTTAAATTTTTGTTAAAT
CAGCTCATTTTTTAACCAATAGGCCGAAATCGGCAAAATCCCTTATAAATCAAAAGAATAGACCGAGATA
GGGT
[37 nt withheld, positions 2525-2561]
AAAGAACGTGGACTCCAACGTCAAAGG
[49 nt withheld, positions 2589-2637]
T
[91 nt withheld, positions 2639-2729]
G
[124 nt withheld, positions 2731-2854]
CAGGTGGCACTTTTCGGGGAAATGTGCGCGGAACCCCTATTTGTTTATTTTTCTAAATACATTCAAATAT
GTATCCGCTCATGAGACAATAACCCTGATAAATGCTTCAATAATATTGAAAAAGGAAGAGTATGAGTATT
CAACATTTCCGTGTCGCCCTTATTCCCTTTTTTGCGGCATTTTGCCTTCCTGTTTTTGCTCACCCAGAAA
CGCTGGTGAAAGTAAAAGATGCTGAAGATCAGTTGGGTGCACGAGTGGGTTACATCGAACTGGATCTCAA
CAGCGGTAAGATCCTTGAGAGTTTTCGCCCCGAAGAACGTTTTCCAATGATGAGCACTTTTAAAGTTCTG
CTATGTGGCGCGGTATTATCCCGTATTGACGCCGGGCAAGAGCAACTCGGTCGCCGCATACACTATTCTC
AGAATGACTTGGTTGAGTACTCACCAGTCACAGAAAAGCATCTTACGGATGGCATGACAGTAAGAGAATT
ATGCAGTGCTGCCATAACCATGAGTGATAACACTGCGGCCAACTTACTTCTGACAACGATCGGAGGACCG
AAGGAGCTAACCGCTTTTTTGCACAACATGGGGGATCATGTAACTCGCCTTGATCGTTGGGAACCGGAGC
TGAATGAAGCCATACCAAACGACGAGCGTGACACCACGATGCCTGTAGCAATGGCAACAACGTTGCGCAA
ACTATTAACTGGCGAACTACTTACTCTAGCTTCCCGGCAACAATTAATAGACTGGATGGAGGCGGATAAA
GTTGCAGGACCACTTCTGCGCTCGGCCCTTCCGGCTGGCTGGTTTATTGCTGATAAATCTGGAGCCGGTG
AGCGTGGGTCTCGCGGTATCATTGCAGCACTGGGGCCAGATGGTAAGCCCTCCCGTATCGTAGTTATCTA
CACGACGGGGAGTCAGGCAACTATGGATGAACGAAATAGACAGATCGCTGAGATAGGTGCCTCACTGATT
AAGCATTGGTAACTGTCAGACCAAGTTTACTCATATATACTTTAGATTGATTTAAAACTTCATTTTTAAT
TTAAAAGGATCTAGGTGAAGATCCTTTTTGATAATCTCATGACCAAAATCCCTTAACGTGAGTTTTCGTT
CCACTGAGCGTCAGACCCCGTAGAAAAGATCAAAGGATCTTCTTGAGATCCTTTTTTTCTGCGCGTAATC
TGCTGCTTGCAAACAAAAAAACCACCGCTACCAGCGGTGGTTTGTTTGCCGGATCAAGAGCTACCAACTC
TTTTTCCGAAGGTAACTGGCTTCAGCAGAGCGCAGATACCAAATACTGTTCTTCTAGTGTAGCCGTAGTT
AGGCCACCACTTCAAGAACTCTGTAGCACCGCCTACATACCTCGCTCTGCTAATCCTGTTACCAGTGGCT
GCTGCCAGTGGCGATAAGTCGTGTCTTACCGGGTTGGACTCAAGACGATAGTTACCGGATAAGGCGCAGC
GGTCGGGCTGAACGGGGGGTTCGTGCACACAGCCCAGCTTGGAGCGAACGACCTACACCGAACTGAGATA
CCTACAGCGTGAGCTATGAGAAAGCGCCACGCTTCCCGAAGGGAGAAAGGCGGACAGGTATCCGGTAAGC
GGCAGGGTCGGAACAGGAGAGCGCACGAGGGAGCTTCCAGGGGGAAACGCCTGGTATCTTTATAGTCCTG
TCGGGTTTCGCCACCTCTGACTTGAGCGTCGATTTTTGTGATGCTCGTCAGGGGGGCGGAGCCTATGGAA
AAACGCCAGCAACGCGGCCTTTTTACGGTTCCTGGCCTTTTGCTGGCCTTTTGCTCACATGTTCTTTCCT
GCGTTATCCCCTGATTCTGTGGATAACCGTATTACCGCCTTTGAGTGAGCTGATACCGCTCGCCGCAGCC
GAACGACCGAGCGCAGCGAGTCAGTGAGCGAGCGCGCAGAGAGGGAGTGGCCAACTCCATCACTAGGGGT
TCCTGGAGGGGTGGAGTCGTGACGTGAATTACGTCATAGGGTTAGGGAGGTCCTGGATCGATCCAGACAT
GATAAGATACATTGATGAGTTTGGACAAACCACAACTAGAATGCAGTGAAAAAAATGCTTTATTTGTGAA
ATTTGTGATGCTATTGCTTTATTTGTAACCATTATAAGCTGCAATAAACAAGTTAACAACAACAATTGCA
TTCATTTTATGTTTCAGGTTCAGGGGGAGGTGTGGGAGGTTTTTTAAAGCAAGTAAAACCTCTACAAATG
TGGTATGGCTGATTATGATCTCTAGTCAAGGCACTATACATCAAATATTCCTTATTAACCCCTTTACAAA
TTAAAAAGCTAAAGGTACACAATTTTTGAGCATAGTTATTAATAGCAGACACTCTATGCCTGTGTGGAGT
AAGAAAAAACAGTATGTTATGATTATAACTGTTATGCCTACTTATAAAGGTTACAGAATATTTTTCCATA
ATTTTCTTGTATAGCAGTGCAGCTTTTTCCTTTGTGGTGTAAATAGCAAAGCAAGCAAGAGTTCTATTAC
TAAACACAGCATGACTCAAAAAACTTAGCAATTCTGAAGGAAAGTCCTTGGGGTCTTCTACCTTTCTCTT
CTTTTTTGGAGGAGTAGAATGTTGAGAGTCAGCAGTAGCCTCATCATCACTAGATGGCATTTCTTCTGAG
CAAAACAGGTTTTCCTCATTAAAGGCATTCCACCACTGCTCCCATTCATCAGTTCCATAGGTTGGAATCT
AAAATACACAAACAATTAGAATCAGTAGTTTAACACATTATACACTTAAAAATTTTATATTTACCTTAGA
GCTTTAAATCTCTGTAGGTAGTTTGTCCAATTATGTCACACCACAGAAGTAAGGTTCCTTCACAAAGATC
CGGACCAAAGCGGCCATCGTGCCTCCCCACTCCTGCAGTTCGGGGGCATGGATGCGCGGATAGCCGCTGC
TGGTTTCCTGGATGCCGACGGATTTGCACTGCCGGTAGAACTCCGCGAGGTCGTCCAGCCTCAGGCAGCA
GCTGAACCAACTCGCGAGGGGATCGAGCCCGGGGTGGGCGAAGAACTCCAGCATGAGATCCCCGCGCTGG
AGGATCATCCAGCCGGCGTCCCGGAAAACGATTCCGAAGCCCAACCTTTCATAGAAGGCGGCGGTGGAAT
CGAAATCTCGTGATGGCAGGTTGGGCGTCGCTTGGTCGGTCATTTCGAACCCCAGAGTCCCGC
Features (pLannotate 1.2.2; 21 found; start..end, strand, type, name):
      4..795     -  CDS            neo: KKA2_KLEPN - Also known as kan, nptII. Experimental evidence at protein level: Swiss-Prot protein existence level 1. Resistance to kanamycin, neomycin, paromomycin, ribostamycin, butirosin and gentamicin B. From Klebsiella pneumoniae.
    827..1150    -  CDS            tnpA (fragment): TN5P_ECOLX - Also known as tnp. Experimental evidence at protein level: Swiss-Prot protein existence level 1. Mediates transposition of transposon Tn5 by a 'cut and paste' mechanism. First, the monomeric transposase binds the 19 bp inverted DNA repeats flanking the transposon. Then, dimerization of the DNA- bound transposase creates a synaptic DNA complex. After nicking of the first DNA strand, excision of the transposon proceeds through a series of intermediates. The transposase then mediates the insertion of the transposon at a new site by strand transfer. The activity of the wild- type tran
   1152..1481    -  promoter       SV40 promoter: SV40 enhancer and early promoter
   1523..1594    +  ncRNA          tRNA: Accession: RF00005 - tRNA
   1630..1696    +  ncRNA          twister-P3 (fragment): Accession: RF03154 - type-P3 twister ribozyme
   1703..1814    +  ncRNA          tRNA: Accession: RF00005 - tRNA
   1928..1948    +  misc_feature   MCS (fragment): pUC18/19 multiple cloning site
   2006..2127    +  polyA_signal   SV40 poly(A) signal: SV40 polyadenylation signal
   2176..2305    +  repeat_region  AAV2 ITR (fragment): inverted terminal repeat of adeno-associated virus serotype 2 inverted
   2328..2395    +  CDS            lacZα (fragment): LacZα fragment of β-galactosidase; lacZ fragment
   2426..2854    -  rep_origin     f1 ori (sequence partly withheld): f1 bacteriophage origin of replication; arrow indicates direction of (+) strand synthesis
   2881..2985    +  promoter       AmpR promoter: bla
   2986..3846    +  CDS            AmpR: β-lactamase; bla; confers resistance to ampicillin, carbenicillin, and related antibiotics
   4017..4605    +  rep_origin     ori: high-copy-number ColE1/pMB1/pBR322/pUC origin of replication
   4770..4818    -  repeat_region  AAV2 ITR (fragment): inverted terminal repeat of adeno-associated virus serotype 2 inverted
   4874..5008    -  polyA_signal   SV40 poly(A) signal: SV40 polyadenylation signal
   5031..5114    -  CDS            large T antigen (fragment): large T antigen from SV40 (simian virus 40)
   5433..5453    -  CDS            SV40 NLS: nuclear localization signal of SV40 (simian virus 40) large T antigen
   5583..5648    -  intron         small t intron: SV40 (simian virus 40) small t antigen intron
   5650..5724    -  CDS            small t antigen (fragment): SV40 (simian virus 40) small t antigen
   5727..6047    -  CDS            ble (fragment): BLE_KLEPN - Experimental evidence at protein level: Swiss-Prot protein existence level 1. Binding protein with a strong affinity to the bleomycin family of antibiotics. Binds to CL990; an antimitotic-antibiotic compound. From Klebsiella pneumoniae.
