[The description below was written by a language model from this plasmid's Addgene catalogue record and pLannotate feature annotations shown in this document.]
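Description:
GLN, Linear-3, PolyU(4) is a 6,067 nt mammalian expression plasmid built on the pAV backbone. It serves as one member of a test series probing how RNA sequence and structure influence termination by human RNA polymerase III. It is propagated in E. coli through a high-copy ColE1/pUC-type origin and selected with ampicillin via the AmpR (β-lactamase) gene and its promoter. An f1 phage origin is also present.

The payload is a Gibson-cloned "termination module" of human origin carrying a poly-uracil tract of four residues. According to the record, it is transcribed from a glutamine (GLN) tRNA promoter, a gene-internal Pol III promoter type. The annotation is consistent with this: a tRNA feature lies just downstream of the divergently oriented SV40 promoter. It is followed on the same strand by a fragment matching a type-P3 twister ribozyme and a second tRNA-like element, then a remnant of a pUC multiple cloning site and an SV40 poly(A) signal. The automated annotation does not mark the U tract or explain the "Linear-3" designation, and it does not identify how readthrough is detected, so these details are not stated in the record.

The backbone also carries an SV40 enhancer/early promoter driving a Tn5-derived neo (nptII) cassette, which generally allows G418 selection in mammalian cells. A partial ble sequence, SV40 small t intron and T antigen fragments, and a second SV40 poly(A) signal accompany this cassette. Two partial AAV2 ITR fragments are annotated, but the record gives no indication of use for AAV packaging. The stated purpose is to measure how a four-uracil tract affects Pol III transcription in human cells.
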