Addgene plasmid #166985: GLN, Linear-3, PolyU(4)
Purpose: Tests for the impact of 4 uracil in a poly-uracil tract on human polymerase III transcription from a GLN tRNA promoter.
Depositing lab: Julius Lucks. Depositing organization: Northwestern University. Publication: RNA Sequence and Structure Determinants of Pol III Transcriptional Termination in Human Cells. Verosloff MS, Corcoran WK, Dolberg TB, Bushhouse DZ, Leonard JN, Lucks JB. J Mol Biol. 2021 Jun 25;433(13):166978. doi: 10.1016/j.jmb.2021.166978. Epub 2021 Apr 1. PubMed 33811918.
Backbone
  Vector backbone: pAV
  Vector type: Mammalian Expression
Growth in bacteria
  Bacterial resistance: Ampicillin, 100 μg/mL
  Growth temperature: 37°C
  Growth strain: DH5alpha
  Copy number: Unknown
Gene/Insert
  Gene/Insert name: Termination module:PolyU(4)
  Species: H. sapiens (human)
  Cloning method: Gibson Cloning
Terms and licenses: Academic/Nonprofit Terms; Industry Terms: Not Available to Industry
How to cite: GLN, Linear-3, PolyU(4) was a gift from Julius Lucks (Addgene plasmid # 166985 ; http://n2t.net/addgene:166985 ; RRID:Addgene_166985)
