>Addgene plasmid #166985 | GLN, Linear-3, PolyU(4) | depositor partial sequence | sequence record 324238 | Terminator Module
GTCTCTCGTCGGTTCCATGGTGTAATGGTTAGCACTCTGGACTCTGAATCCAGCGATCCGAGTTCAAATC
TCGGTGGAACCTATATACTAGCAGCCAACTCCAATTTT
